>Addgene plasmid #107671 | BMR1_01g02975-bio-His | addgene full sequence | sequence record 213199 | Addgene NGS Result
CATGTTGACATTGATTATTGACTAGTTATTAATAGTAATCAATTACGGGGTCATTAGTTCATAGCCCATA
TATGGAGTTCCGCGTTACATAACTTACGGTAAATGGCCCGCCTGGCTGACCGCCCAACGACCCCCGCCCA
TTGACGTCAATAATGACGTATGTTCCCATAGTAACGCCAATAGGGACTTTCCATTGACGTCAATGGGTGG
AGTATTTACGGTAAACTGCCCACTTGGCAGTACATCAAGTGTATCATATGCCAAGTCCGCCCCCTATTGA
CGTCAATGACGGTAAATGGCCCGCCTGGCATTATGCCCAGTACATGACCTTACGGGACTTTCCTACTTGG
CAGTACATCTACGTATTAGTCATCGCTATTACCATGGTGATGCGGTTTTGGCAGTACACCAATGGGCGTG
GATAGCGGTTTGACTCACGGGGATTTCCAAGTCTCCACCCCATTGACGTCAATGGGAGTTTGTTTTGGCA
CCAAAATCAACGGGACTTTCCAAAATGTCGTAATAACCCCGCCCCGTTGACGCAAATGGGCGGTAGGCGT
GTACGGTGGGAGGTCTATATAAGCAGAGCTCGTTTAGTGAACCGTCAGATCCTCACTCTCTTCCGCATCG
CTGTCTGCGAGGGCCAGCTGTTGGGCTCGCGGTTGAGGACAAACTCTTCGCGGTCTTTCCAGTACTCTTG
GATCGGAAACCCGTCGGCCTCCGAACGGTACTCCGCCACCGAGGGACCTGAGCGAGTCCGCATCGACCGG
ATCGGAAAACCTCTCGAGAAAGGCGTCTAACCAGTCACAGTCGCAAGGTAGGCTGAGCACCGTGGCGGGC
GGCAGCGGGTGGCGGTCGGGGTTGTTTCTGGCGGAGGTGCTGCTGATGATGTAATTAAAGTAGGCGGTCT
TGAGACGGCGGATGGTCGAGGTGAGGTGTGGCAGGCTTGAGATCCAGCTGTTGGGGTGAGTACTCCCTCT
CAAAAGCGGGCATTACTTCTGCGCTAAGATTGTCAGTTTCCAAAAACGAGGAGGATTTGATATTCACCTG
GCCCGATCTGGCCATACACTTGAGTGACAATGACATCCACTTTGCCTTTCTCTCCACAGGTGTCCACTCC
CAGGTCCAAGTTTGCCACCATGGAGTTTCAGACCCAGGTACTCATGTCCCTGCTGCTCTGCATGTCTGGT
GCGGCCGCCGTCAGAGTGGGCGTGATGCAGCACAACAAGAAACCCAAGGTGGTCAACGCCGTGCACAACG
TGTACGCCAGCCTGATCGACACCAACAGCGCCAACTCCGTGACCCCCACCGCCAGCACCCAGAAGAACAC
CGCCGAGAACACCAATACCGCCACCCCCGACCCCAACGTGAACAGCGCCGACACCAAAGAGAAGGACAAC
AACGCCGCCGAGATCGACGACAAGAGCATCAACCCCAAGTGCATCGGCGAGATCATCAAGCCCTTCAGCA
TCGAGAGCAAGACCTTCACCATCCATGGCGGCGGAGCCGGCGTGGAAAACAGCGGCAAGTGGATCAGCAA
TGCCGCCGACATCGATACCAACCTGGAAACCTTCCTGACCATCAAGTTCGAGATGAACAGCCAGATCTAC
AGCTACATCAACGACCTGGGCCAGAACATGGCCGCCACCATCAACCTGAAGATGAGCCCCGACCTGAAGG
ACTTCGGCTACAGCTGCCCCAAGAACACCGTGTCCGTGGTGGACGGCGAGTTCAGCAACGTGGAAACCCT
GCTGACCGAGAAGCTGAAGTTCTTCAGCGGCGTGTTCAACAAAGAAACAAACCGGGTGGACATCGACATC
ACCAAGCTGATCCGGGACAAGTTCCTGGGCGTGGGCGACAGCGGCGAGAACGTGCTGAACCTGGCCGTGA
AGTCCGGCAACAAGTGCATCTACCGGATCCACTTCAAAGAGAACCCCCCCACCATCAAGATCATCCCCAA
GAATACCGCCTACATCCAGACCGACAAGTGGACCGCCTGCAGCAAAGAGTGCAAGAAAGAGGGCGCCTAC
CAGTGCGCCCCCATCAAGTGTATCGAGGGCAACGAGAAGTGCGACACCACCAAGATGTTCAGCAAGCGCG
AGTGCGTGGACGTGGAAGATTGTGTGAACGTGGAAGAACACATCAACACCAAGAACAGCATCGGCGGCTG
GGACCTGAATCTGGCCAACATCTTCCTGAAGTCCCCAGGCGCGCCGTCGACCTCCATCACGGCCTATAAG
AGTGAGGGGGAGTCAGCGGAGTTCTCCTTCCCACTCAACCTTGGAGAGGAAAGCCTGCAGGGAGAGTTGA
GATGGAAGGCAGAGAAGGCTCCTTCTTCCCAGTCCTGGATCACCTTCTCCCTAAAGAACCAAAAGGTGTC
TGTGCAGAAGTCTACTAGCAACCCCAAGTTCCAGCTGTCCGAAACGCTCCCACTCACCCTTCAGATACCC
CAGGTCTCCCTTCAGTTTGCTGGTTCTGGCAACCTGACCCTGACTCTGGACAGAGGGATACTGTATCAGG
AAGTGAACCTGGTGGTGATGAAAGTGACTCAGCCCGACAGCAACACTTTGACCTGTGAGGTGATGGGACC
CACCTCACCCAAGATGAGACTGATCTTGAAGCAGGAGAATCAGGAGGCCAGGGTCTCCAGGCAGGAGAAA
GTGATTCAAGTGCAGGCCCCTGAAGCAGGGGTGTGGCAATGTCTACTGAGTGAAGGTGAAGAGGTCAAGA
TGGACTCCAAGATCCAGGTTTTATCCAAAGGGTTGAATTCCGGCAGCCTGCACCACATCCTGGACGCCCA
GAAGATGCTGTGGAACCACAGGGACAGGAACCTGCCTCCTCTGGCCCCTCTGGGCCCCCACCACCATCAC
CACCATTGAGTCTAGACACGTGATTAATTAAGGATCCCCCGACCTCGACCTCTGGCTAATAAAGGAAATT
TATTTTCATTGCAATAGTGTGTTGGAATTTTTTGTGTCTCTCACTCGGAAGGACATATGGGAGGGCAAAT
CATTTGGTCGAGATCCCTCGGAGATCTCTAGCTAGAGGATCGATCCCCGCCCCGGACGAACTAAACCTGA
CTACGACATCTCTGCCCCTTCTTCGCGGGGCAGTGCATGTAATCCCTTCAGTTGGTTGGTACAACTTGCC
AACTGGGCCCTGTTCCACATGTGACACGGGGGGGGACCAAACACAAAGGGGTTCTCTGACTGTAGTTGAC
ATCCTTATAAATGGATGTGCACATTTGCCAACACTGAGTGGCTTTCATCCTGGAGCAGACTTTGCAGTCT
GTGGACTGCAACACAACATTGCCTTTATGTGTAACTCTTGGCTGAAGCTCTTACACCAATGCTGGGGGAC
ATGTACCTCCCAGGGGCCCAGGAAGACTACGGGAGGCTACACCAACGTCAATCAGAGGGGCCTGTGTAGC
TACCGATAAGCGGACCCTCAAGAGGGCATTAGCAATAGTGTTTATAAGGCCCCCTTGTTAACCCTAAACG
GGTAGCATATGCTTCCCGGGTAGTAGTATATACTATCCAGACTAACCCTAATTCAATAGCATATGTTACC
CAACGGGAAGCATATGCTATCGAATTAGGGTTAGTAAAAGGGTCCTAAGGAACAGCGATATCTCCCACCC
CATGAGCTGTCACGGTTTTATTTACATGGGGTCAGGATTCCACGAGGGTAGTGAACCATTTTAGTCACAA
GGGCAGTGGCTGAAGATCAAGGAGCGGGCAGTGAACTCTCCTGAATCTTCGCCTGCTTCTTCATTCTCCT
TCGTTTAGCTAATAGAATAACTGCTGAGTTGTGAACAGTAAGGTGTATGTGAGGTGCTCGAAAACAAGGT
TTCAGGTGACGCCCCCAGAATAAAATTTGGACGGGGGGTTCAGTGGTGGCATTGTGCTATGACACCAATA
TAACCCTCACAAACCCCTTGGGCAATAAATACTAGTGTAGGAATGAAACATTCTGAATATCTTTAACAAT
AGAAATCCATGGGGTGGGGACAAGCCGTAAAGACTGGATGTCCATCTCACACGAATTTATGGCTATGGGC
AACACATAATCCTAGTGCAATATGATACTGGGGTTATTAAGATGTGTCCCAGGCAGGGACCAAGACAGGT
GAACCATGTTGTTACACTCTATTTGTAACAAGGGGAAAGAGAGTGGACGCCGACAGCAGCGGACTCCACT
GGTTGTCTCTAACACCCCCGAAAATTAAACGGGGCTCCACGCCAATGGGGCCCATAAACAAAGACAAGTG
GCCACTCTTTTTTTTGAAATTGTGGAGTGGGGGCACGCGTCAGCCCCCACACGCCGCCCTGCGGTTTTGG
ACTGTAAAATAAGGGTGTAATAACTTGGCTGATTGTAACCCCGCTAACCACTGCGGTCAAACCACTTGCC
CACAAAACCACTAATGGCACCCCGGGGAATACCTGCATAAGTAGGTGGGCGGGCCAAGATAGGGGCGCGA
TTGCTGCGATCTGGAGGACAAATTACACACACTTGCGCCTGAGCGCCAAGCACAGGGTTGTTGGTCCTCA
TATTCACGAGGTCGCTGAGAGCACGGTGGGCTAATGTTGCCATGGGTAGCATATACTACCCAAATATCTG
GATAGCATATGCTATCCTAATCTATATCTGGGTAGCATAGGCTATCCTAATCTATATCTGGGTAGCATAT
GCTATCCTAATCTATATCTGGGTAGTATATGCTATCCTAATTTATATCTGGGTAGCATAGGCTATCCTAA
TCTATATCTGGGTAGCATATGCTATCCTAATCTATATCTGGGTAGTATATGCTATCCTAATCTGTATCCG
GGTAGCATATGCTATCCTAATAGAGATTAGGGTAGTATATGCTATCCTAATTTATATCTGGGTAGCATAT
ACTACCCAAATATCTGGATAGCATATGCTATCCTAATCTATATCTGGGTAGCATATGCTATCCTAATCTA
TATCTGGGTAGCATAGGCTATCCTAATCTATATCTGGGTAGCATATGCTATCCTAATCTATATCTGGGTA
GTATATGCTATCCTAATTTATATCTGGGTAGCATAGGCTATCCTAATCTATATCTGGGTAGCATATGCTA
TCCTAATCTATATCTGGGTAGTATATGCTATCCTAATCTGTATCCGGGTAGCATATGCTATCCTCATGAT
AAGCTGTCAAACATGAGAATTTTCTTGAAGACGAAAGGGCCTCGTGATACGCCTATTTTTATAGGTTAAT
GTCATGATAATAATGGTTTCTTAGACGTCAGGTGGCACTTTTCGGGGAAATGTGCGCGGAACCCCTATTT
GTTTATTTTTCTAAATACATTCAAATATGTATCCGCTCATGAGACAATAACCCTGATAAATGCTTCAATA
ATATTGAAAAAGGAAGAGTATGAGTATTCAACATTTCCGTGTCGCCCTTATTCCCTTTTTTGCGGCATTT
TGCCTTCCTGTTTTTGCTCACCCAGAAACGCTGGTGAAAGTAAAAGATGCTGAAGATCAGTTGGGTGCAC
GAGTGGGTTACATCGAACTGGATCTCAACAGCGGTAAGATCCTTGAGAGTTTTCGCCCCGAAGAACGTTT
TCCAATGATGAGCACTTTTAAAGTTCTGCTATGTGGCGCGGTATTATCCCGTGTTGACGCCGGGCAAGAG
CAACTCGGTCGCCGCATACACTATTCTCAGAATGACTTGGTTGAGTACTCACCAGTCACAGAAAAGCATC
TTACGGATGGCATGACAGTAAGAGAATTATGCAGTGCTGCCATAACCATGAGTGATAACACTGCGGCCAA
CTTACTTCTGACAACGATCGGAGGACCGAAGGAGCTAACCGCTTTTTTGCACAACATGGGGGATCATGTA
ACTCGCCTTGATCGTTGGGAACCGGAGCTGAATGAAGCCATACCAAACGACGAGCGTGACACCACGATGC
CTGCAGCAATGGCAACAACGTTGCGCAAACTATTAACTGGCGAACTACTTACTCTAGCTTCCCGGCAACA
ATTAATAGACTGGATGGAGGCGGATAAAGTTGCAGGACCACTTCTGCGCTCGGCCCTTCCGGCTGGCTGG
TTTATTGCTGATAAATCTGGAGCCGGTGAGCGTGGGTCTCGCGGTATCATTGCAGCACTGGGGCCAGATG
GTAAGCCCTCCCGTATCGTAGTTATCTACACGACGGGGAGTCAGGCAACTATGGATGAACGAAATAGACA
GATCGCTGAGATAGGTGCCTCACTGATTAAGCATTGGTAACTGTCAGACCAAGTTTACTCATATATACTT
TAGATTGATTTAAAACTTCATTTTTAATTTAAAAGGATCTAGGTGAAGATCCTTTTTGATAATCTCATGA
CCAAAATCCCTTAACGTGAGTTTTCGTTCCACTGAGCGTCAGACCCCGTAGAAAAGATCAAAGGATCTTC
TTGAGATCCTTTTTTTCTGCGCGTAATCTGCTGCTTGCAAACAAAAAAACCACCGCTACCAGCGGTGGTT
TGTTTGCCGGATCAAGAGCTACCAACTCTTTTTCCGAAGGTAACTGGCTTCAGCAGAGCGCAGATACCAA
ATACTGTTCTTCTAGTGTAGCCGTAGTTAGGCCACCACTTCAAGAACTCTGTAGCACCGCCTACATACCT
CGCTCTGCTAATCCTGTTACCAGTGGCTGCTGCCAGTGGCGATAAGTCGTGTCTTACCGGGTTGGACTCA
AGACGATAGTTACCGGATAAGGCGCAGCGGTCGGGCTGAACGGGGGGTTCGTGCACACAGCCCAGCTTGG
AGCGAACGACCTACACCGAACTGAGATACCTACAGCGTGAGCTATGAGAAAGCGCCACGCTTCCCGAAGG
GAGAAAGGCGGACAGGTATCCGGTAAGCGGCAGGGTCGGAACAGGAGAGCGCACGAGGGAGCTTCCAGGG
GGAAACGCCTGGTATCTTTATAGTCCTGTCGGGTTTCGCCACCTCTGACTTGAGCGTCGATTTTTGTGAT
GCTCGTCAGGGGGGCGGAGCCTATGGAAAAACGCCAGCAACGCGGCCTTTTTACGGTTCCTGGCCTTTTG
CTGGCCTTTTGCTCACATGTTCTTTCCTGCGTTATCCCCTGATTCTGTGGATAACCGTATTACCGCCTTT
GAGTGAGCTGATACCGCTCGCCGCAGCCGAACGACCGAGCGCAGCGAGTCAGTGAGCGAGGAAGCGGAAG
AGCGCCCAATACGCAAACCGCCTCTCCCCGCGCGTTGGCCGATTCATTAATGCAGCTGGCACGACAGGTT
TCCCGACTGGAAAGCGGGCAGTGAGCGCAACGCAATTAATGTGAGTTAGCTCACTCATTAGGCACCCCAG
GCTTTACACTTTATGCTTCCGGCTCGTATGTTGTGTGGAATTGTGAGCGGATAACAATTTCACACAGGAA
ACAGCTATGACCATGATTACGCCAAGCTCTAGCTAGAGGTCGACCAATTCTCATGTTTGACAGCTTATCA
TCGCAGATCCGGGCAACGTTGTTGCCATTGCTGCAGGCGCAGAACTGGTAGGTATGGAAGATCTATACAT
TGAATCAATATTGGCAATTAGCCATATTAGTCATTGGTTATATAGCATAAATCAATATTGGCTATTGGCC
ATTGCATACGTTGTATCTATATCATAATATGTACATTTATATTGGCTCATGTCCAATATGACCGC
Features (pLannotate 1.2.2; 18 found; start..end, strand, type, name):
      7..386     +  enhancer       CMV enhancer: human cytomegalovirus immediate early enhancer
    388..587     +  promoter       CMV promoter: human cytomegalovirus (CMV) immediate early promoter
    655..693     +  misc_feature   Ad SA (fragment): adenovirus major late transcript splice acceptor (Friedrich and Soriano, 1991)
    726..935     -  CDS            PTP (fragment): TERM_ADE02 - Experimental evidence at protein level: Swiss-Prot protein existence level 1. Protein covalently bound to the viral DNA that acts as a primer for viral genomic replication by DNA strand displacement. Assembles on the viral origin of replication in an initiation complex with viral polymerase, DBP, host NFIA and host POU2F1/OCT1. During initiation, the polymerase covalently couples the first dCTP with Ser- 580 of pTP. The terminal protein stimulates the template activity over 20 fold compared to protein-free templates. Neo-synthesized viral genomes are linked to two preterminal prot
    966..1055    +  intron         chimeric intron (fragment): chimera between introns from adenovirus and immunoglobulin heavy chain genes
   1074..1120    +  CDS            IgH signal sequence (fragment): signal sequence from the mouse immunoglobulin heavy chain variable region
   2208..2768    +  CDS            Cd4 (fragment): CD4_RAT - Experimental evidence at protein level: Swiss-Prot protein existence level 1. Integral membrane glycoprotein that plays an essential role in the immune response and serves multiple functions in responses against both external and internal offenses. In T-cells, functions primarily as a coreceptor for MHC class II molecule:peptide complex. The antigens presented by class II peptides are derived from extracellular proteins while class I peptides are derived from cytosolic proteins. Interacts simultaneously with the T-cell receptor (TCR) and the MHC class II presented by antigen presenti
   2928..2983    +  polyA_signal   β-globin poly(A) signal: rabbit β-globin polyadenylation signal (Gil and Proudfoot, 1987)
   3497..5178    -  rep_origin     oriP (fragment): Epstein-Barr virus oriP replication origin (Yates et al., 2000)
   5305..5409    +  promoter       AmpR promoter: bla
   5410..6270    +  CDS            AmpR: β-lactamase; bla; confers resistance to ampicillin, carbenicillin, and related antibiotics
   6441..7029    +  rep_origin     ori: high-copy-number ColE1/pMB1/pBR322/pUC origin of replication
   7212..7304    +  CDS            lacI (fragment): lac repressor; lacI; The lac repressor binds to the lac operator to inhibit transcription in E. coli. This inhibition can be relieved by adding lactose or isopropyl-β-D-thiogalactopyranoside (IPTG).
   7317..7338    +  protein_bind   CAP binding site: CAP binding activates transcription in the presence of cAMP. E. coli catabolite activator protein
   7353..7383    +  promoter       lac promoter: promoter for the E. coli lac operon
   7391..7407    +  protein_bind   lac operator: The lac repressor binds to the lac operator to inhibit transcription in E. coli. This inhibition can be relieved by adding lactose or isopropyl-β-D-thiogalactopyranoside (IPTG). lac repressor encoded by lacI
   7477..7493    +  promoter       tet promoter (fragment): E. coli promoter for tetracycline efflux protein gene
   7503..7528    -  CDS            bla(M) (fragment): β-lactamase lacking the signal sequence; bla(M); allows cytosolic expression of β-lactamase
