[The description below was written by a language model from this plasmid's Addgene catalogue record and pLannotate feature annotations shown in this document.]
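Description:
BMR1_01g02975-bio-His is a mammalian expression plasmid built on the pTT3 backbone for producing a soluble, secreted form of a Babesia microti cell surface or secreted protein. It is maintained in E. coli through a high-copy ColE1/pUC-type origin and an ampicillin resistance gene. It also carries a fragment of the Epstein-Barr virus oriP, which in pTT-type vectors supports episomal maintenance and high-yield transient expression in cells that supply EBNA1.

Expression is driven by the CMV enhancer and promoter, followed by adenovirus-derived leader and splice elements with a chimeric intron (one stretch is annotated, incidentally, as a terminal protein fragment), and terminated by a rabbit β-globin polyadenylation signal. A fragment annotated as a mouse immunoglobulin heavy chain signal sequence lies just upstream of the insert and presumably directs secretion. The insert, of about 1 kb, was made by gene synthesis and cloned between retained NotI and AscI sites. It encodes the full-length BMR1_01g02975 ectodomain, with every potential N-linked glycosylation sequon removed by replacing the serine or threonine with alanine, so that the parasite protein is not inappropriately glycosylated in mammalian cells. It is fused at its C terminus to rat Cd4 domains 3 and 4, a biotinylation sequence and a 6xHis tag; only the Cd4 portion was picked up by the automated annotation.

Cotransfection with a BirA-expressing plasmid yields enzymatically monobiotinylated protein, which can be captured in an oriented manner on streptavidin, while the His tag allows purification. The construct belongs to a library of recombinant B. microti proteins assembled for diagnostics discovery and reverse vaccinology.
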