Addgene plasmid #107671: BMR1_01g02975-bio-His
Purpose: Expresses enzymatically monobiotinylated full-length BMR1_01g02975 ectodomain with no N-linked glycans upon cotransfection with BirA in mammalian cells. Contains a C-terminal rat Cd4 d3+4 tag.
Depositing lab: Gavin Wright. Depositing organization: Wellcome Sanger Institute. Publication: A library of recombinant Babesia microti cell surface and secreted proteins for diagnostics discovery and reverse vaccinology. Elton CM, Rodriguez M, Ben Mamoun C, Lobo CA, Wright GJ. Int J Parasitol. 2019 Feb;49(2):115-125. doi: 10.1016/j.ijpara.2018.10.003. Epub 2018 Oct 24. PubMed 30367868.
Backbone
  Vector backbone: pTT3
  Backbone manufacturer: Yves Durocher
  Backbone size w/o insert (bp): 6670
  Modifications to backbone: Addition of CD4, biotinylation sequence, 6xhis tags
  Vector type: Mammalian Expression
Growth in bacteria
  Bacterial resistance: Ampicillin, 100 μg/mL
  Growth temperature: 37°C
  Growth strain: DH5alpha
  Copy number: High Copy
Gene/Insert
  Gene/Insert name: BMR1_01g02975
  Species: B. microti
  Insert size (bp): 1025
  Mutation: all potential N-linked glycosylation sites (N-X-S/T, where X is not proline) were systematically removed by substituting alanine for serine/threonine at these sites.
  Promoter: CMV
  Tag / fusion protein: ratCD4d3+4,biotinylation sequence, 6xHis (C terminal on backbone)
  Cloning method: Restriction Enzyme; 5′ cloning site NotI (not destroyed); 3′ cloning site AscI (not destroyed)
  Sequencing primers: 5′ CMV-F; 3′ EBVori-F (5'-CCACTCAGTGTTGGCAAATG-3')
Resource information
  A portion of this plasmid was derived from a plasmid made by: Made by gene synthesis. pTT3 was obtained from Yves Durocher, National Research Council of Canada
Terms and licenses: Academic/Nonprofit Terms; Industry Terms: Not Available to Industry
How to cite: BMR1_01g02975-bio-His was a gift from Gavin Wright (Addgene plasmid # 107671 ; http://n2t.net/addgene:107671 ; RRID:Addgene_107671)
